>Addgene plasmid #63980 | pST50Trc3-HPCNDHFR | depositor full sequence | sequence record 177386 | Full Sequence
GGCACCATGCATCGATCCCGCGAAATTAATACGACTCACTATAGGGAGACCACAACGGTTTCCCTCCGGC
TCCGGAGAGCTCAATAATTTTGTTTAACTTTAAGAAGGAGATATACATATGTCTGAAGATCAGGTAGATC
CACGTTTAATCGACGGTAAAGGATCTGGTGGTGGTGGTGGTGAAAACCTGTACTTCCAGGGATCCATCAG
TCTGATTGCGGCGCTAGCGGTAGATCGCGTTATCGGCATGGAAAACGCCATGCCATGGAACCTGCCTGCC
GATCTCGCCTGGTTTAAACGCAACACCTTAAATAAACCCGTGATTATGGGGCGCCATACCTGGGAATCAA
TCGGTAGGCCTTTGCCCGGCCGCAAAAATATTATCCTCAGCAGTCAACCCGGGACCGATGATCGGGTTAC
CTGGGTTAAATCGGTCGACGAAGCCATCGCGGCGTGTGGTGACGTACCAGAAATCATGGTGATTGGCGGC
GGACGCGTTTATGAACAGTTCTTGCCAAAAGCGCAAAAACTGTATCTGACGCATATCGATGCAGAAGTGG
AAGGCGACACCCATTTTCCGGATTACGAGCCGGATGACTGGGAATCGGTATTCAGCGAATTCCACGATGC
TGATGCGCAGAACTCGCATAGCTATTGTTTCGAAATCCTCGAGCGTCGTGCCGGCTAATGTACAGGTACC
ACGCGTGCGCGCTGATCCGGCTGCTAACAAAGCCCGAAAGGAAGCTGAGTTGGCTGCTGCCACCGCTGAG
CAATAACTAGCATAACCCCTTGGGGCCTCTAAACGGGTCTTGAGGGGTTTTTTGCTGAAAGGAGGAACTA
TATCGGGATTAGCCCGCCTAATGAGCGGGCTTTTTTTTAATTCCCCTATTTGTTTATTTTTCTAAATACA
TTCAAATATGTATCCGCTCATGAGACAATAACCCTGATAAATGCTTCAATAATATTGAAAAAGGAAGAGT
ATGAGTATTCAACATTTCCGTGTCGCCCTTATTCCCTTTTTTGCGGCATTTTGCCTTCCTGTTTTTGCTC
ACCCAGAAACGCTCGTGAAAGTAAAAGACGCAGAGGACCAATTGGGGGCACGAGTGGGATACATAGAACT
GGACTTGAATAGCGGTAAAATCCTTGAGAGTTTTCGCCCTGAAGAGCGTTTTCCAATGATGAGCACTTTC
AAAGTTCTGCTATGTGGAGCAGTATTATCCCGTGTAGATGCGGGGCAAGAGCAACTCGGACGACGAATAC
ACTATTCGCAGAATGACTTGGTTGAATACTCCCCAGTGACAGAAAAGCACCTTACGGACGGAATGACGGT
AAGAGAATTATGTAGTGCCGCCATAACGATGAGTGATAACACTGCGGCGAACTTACTTCTGACAACCATC
GGTGGACCGAAGGAATTAACCGCTTTTTTGCACAATATGGGAGACCATGTAACTCGCCTTGACCGTTGGG
AACCAGAACTGAATGAAGCCATACCAAACGACGAGCGAGACACCACAATGCCTGCGGCAATGGCAACAAC
ATTACGCAAACTATTAACTGGCGAACTACTTACTCTGGCTTCACGGCAACAATTAATAGACTGGCTTGAA
GCGGATAAAGTTGCAGGACCACTACTGCGTTCGGCACTTCCTGCTGGCTGGTTTATTGCTGATAAATCTG
GGGCAGGAGAGCGTGGTTCACGGGGTATCATTGCCGCACTTGGACCAGATGGTAAGCCTTCCCGTATCGT
AGTTATCTACACGACGGGTAGTCAGGCAACTATGGACGAACGAAATAGACAGATTGCTGAAATAGGGGCT
TCACTGATTAAGCATTGGTAAACCGATACAATTAAAGGCTCCTTTTGGAGCCTTTTTTTTTGGACGGACC
GGTAGAAAAGATCAAAGGATCTTCTTGAGATCCTTTTTTTCTGCGCGTAATCTGCTGCTTGCAAACAAAA
AAACCACCGCTACCAGCGGTGGTTTGTTTGCCGGATCAAGAGCTACCAACTCTTTTTCCGAAGGTAACTG
GCTTCAGCAGAGCGCAGATACCAAATACTGTCCTTCTAGTGTAGCCGTAGTTAGGCCACCACTTCAAGAA
CTCTGTAGCACCGCCTACATACCTCGCTCTGCTAATCCTGTTACCAGTGGCTGCTGCCAGTGGCGATAAG
TCGTGTCTTACCGGGTTGGACTCAAGACGATAGTTACCGGATAAGGCGCAGCGGTCGGGCTGAACGGGGG
GTTCGTGCACACAGCCCAGCTTGGAGCGAACGACCTACACCGAACTGAGATACCTACAGCGTGAGCTATG
AGAAAGCGCCACGCTTCCCGAAGGGAGAAAGGCGGACAGGTATCCGGTAAGCGGCAGGGTCGGAACAGGA
GAGCGCACGAGGGAGCTTCCAGGGGGAAACGCCTGGTATCTTTATAGTCCTGTCGGGTTTCGCCACCTCT
GACTTGAGCGTCGATTTTTGTGATGCTCGTCAGGGGGGCGGAGCCTATGGAAAAACGCCAGCAACGCGGC
CTTTTTACGGTTCCTGGCCTTTTGCTGGCCTTTTGCTCACATGTTCTTTCCTGCGTTATCCCCTGATTCT
GTGGATAACCGTATTACCGCCTTTGAGTGAGCTGATACCGCTCGCCGCAGCCGAACGACCGAGCGCAGCG
AGTCAGTGAGCGAGGAAGCGGAAGAGCGCCTGATGCGGTATTTTCTCCTTACGCATCTGTGCGGTATTTC
ACACCGCAATGGTGCACTCTCAGTACAATCTGCTCTGATGCCGCATAGTTAAGCCAGTATACACTCCGCT
ATCGCTACGTGACTGGGTCATGGCTGCGCCCCGACACCCGCCAACACCCGCTGACGCGCCCTGACGGGCT
TGTCTGCTCCCGGCATCCGCTTACAGACAAGCTGTGACCGTCTCCGGGAGCTGCATGTGTCAGAGGTTTT
CACCGTCATCACCGAAACGCGCGAGGCAGCTGCGGTAAAGCTCATCAGCGTGGTCGTGAAGCGATTCACA
GATGTCTGCCTGTTCATCCGCGTCCAGCTCGTTGAGTTTCTCCAGAAGCGTTAATGTCTGGCTTCTGATA
AAGCGGGCCATGTTAAGGGCGGTTTTTTCCTGTTTGGTCACTGATGCCTCCGTGTAAGGGGGATTTCTGT
TCATGGGGTAATGATACCGATGAAACGAGAGAGGATGCTCACGATACGGGTTACTGATGATGAACATGCC
CGGTTACTGGAACGTTGTGAGGGTAAACAACTGGCGGTATGGATGCGGCGGGACCAGAGAAAAATCACTC
AGGGTCAATGCCAGCGCTTCGTTAATACAGATGTAGGTGTT
Features (pLannotate 1.2.2; 14 found; start..end, strand, type, name):
     27..45      +  promoter       T7 promoter: promoter for bacteriophage T7 RNA polymerase
     89..111     +  RBS            RBS: efficient ribosome binding site from bacteriophage T7 gene 10 (Olins and Rangwala, 1989)
    166..182     -  CDS            9xHis (fragment): 9xHis affinity tag
    182..200     +  CDS            TEV site (fragment): tobacco etch virus (TEV) protease recognition and cleavage site
    206..679     +  CDS            folA: DYR_ECOLI - Also known as tmrA. Experimental evidence at protein level: Swiss-Prot protein existence level 1. Key enzyme in folate metabolism. Catalyzes an essential reaction for de novo glycine and purine synthesis, and for DNA precursor synthesis. From Escherichia coli (strain K12).
    720..769     +  CDS            SET1 (fragment): solubility-enhancement tag derived from T7 phage gene 10B
    777..824     +  terminator     T7 terminator: transcription terminator for bacteriophage T7 RNA polymerase
    889..980     +  promoter       AmpR promoter: bla
    981..1838    +  CDS            bla: BLAT_ECOLX - Experimental evidence at protein level: Swiss-Prot protein existence level 1. TEM-type are the most prevalent beta-lactamases in enterobacteria; they hydrolyze the beta-lactam bond in susceptible beta-lactam antibiotics, thus conferring resistance to penicillins and cephalosporins. TEM-3 and TEM-4 are capable of hydrolyzing cefotaxime and ceftazidime. TEM-5 is capable of hydrolyzing ceftazidime. TEM-6 is capable of hydrolyzing ceftazidime and aztreonam. TEM-8/CAZ-2, TEM- 16/CAZ-7 and TEM-24/CAZ-6 are markedly active against ceftazidime. IRT- 4 shows resistance to beta-lactamase in
   1845..1884    +  terminator     fd terminator: central terminator from bacteriophage fd (Otsuka and Kunisawa, 1982)
   1915..2503    +  rep_origin     ori: high-copy-number ColE1/pMB1/pBR322/pUC origin of replication
   2689..2828    -  misc_feature   bom: basis of mobility region from pBR322
   2930..3121    -  CDS            rop: Rop protein, which maintains plasmids at low copy number; rop
   3161..3271    +  CDS            mbeC (fragment): MBEC_ECOLX - Experimental evidence at protein level: Swiss-Prot protein existence level 1. Required for efficient mobilization of ColE1 plasmid and is thus essential to promote the specific transfer of the plasmid during conjugation. Probably functions by inducing DNA bending, helping the MbeA relaxase to melt the DNA around the nic site and cleave the phosphodiester bond. Binds specifically double-stranded DNA (dsDNA) containing the ColE1 oriT but does not recognize the inverted repeat (IR). From Escherichia coli.
