[The description below was written by a language model from this plasmid's Addgene catalogue record and pLannotate feature annotations shown in this document.]
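Description:
pST50Trc3-HPCNDHFR is a 3.3 kb bacterial expression plasmid built on the pST50Trc backbone. It serves as the position 3 transfer vector in the pST44 polycistronic suite, which is used to co-express protein complexes in Escherichia coli. It is propagated under ampicillin selection, with a bla (TEM beta-lactamase) gene driven by its own promoter and followed by an fd phage terminator. Replication comes from a ColE1/pMB1-type origin accompanied by the pBR322 bom region, rop and a fragment of mbeC. The catalogue gives the copy number as unknown, although the presence of rop usually lowers copy number relative to pUC-type plasmids.

The expression cassette consists of a T7 promoter, the efficient ribosome binding site from T7 gene 10, an N-terminal tag region, the coding sequence and a T7 terminator. According to the catalogue, the backbone supplies a single N-terminal Protein C (HPC) epitope tag that can be removed with TEV protease. The feature table annotates the TEV site but not the HPC tag itself. Its short reverse-strand "9xHis" and "SET1" fragment calls are most likely spurious matches rather than functional elements.

The plasmid is listed as an empty backbone, but it carries E. coli folA (dihydrofolate reductase) in a BamHI–NgoMIV cassette as a positive expression control. Users replace DHFR with a gene of interest using those two sites. The complete translational cassette is then excised with SacI and KpnI for insertion into the third position of a pST44 polycistronic plasmid, where it is expressed together with the other subunits of a complex.
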