Addgene plasmid #63980: pST50Trc3-HPCNDHFR
Purpose: (Empty Backbone) Position 3 transfer plasmid for pST44 polycistronic plasmid suite; N-term cleavable single tag; contains DHFR gene in BamHI-NgoMIV cassette as positive control
Depositing lab: Song Tan. Depositing organization: Pennsylvania State University. Publication: The pST44 polycistronic expression system for producing protein complexes in Escherichia coli. Tan S, Kern RC, Selleck W. Protein Expr Purif. 2005 Apr;40(2):385-95. 10.1016/j.pep.2004.12.002 PubMed 15766881.
Backbone
  Vector backbone: pST50Trc
  Vector type: Bacterial Expression
  Tag / fusion protein: Protein C (HPC); TEV cleavable (N terminal on backbone)
Growth in bacteria
  Bacterial resistance: Ampicillin, 100 μg/mL
  Growth temperature: 37°C
  Growth strain: DH5alpha
  Copy number: Unknown
Gene/Insert
  Gene/Insert name: None
  Tag / fusion protein: Protein C (HPC); TEV cleavable (N terminal on backbone)
Terms and licenses: Academic/Nonprofit Terms; Industry Terms: Not Available to Industry
Depositor comments: Replace DHFR with GOI using BamHI/NgoMIV; Clone out cassette using SacI/KpnI
How to cite: pST50Trc3-HPCNDHFR was a gift from Song Tan (Addgene plasmid # 63980 ; http://n2t.net/addgene:63980 ; RRID:Addgene_63980)
