>Addgene plasmid #63980 | pST50Trc3-HPCNDHFR | addgene partial sequence | sequence record 177522 | T7term 5'-GCTAGTTATTGCTCAGCGG-3'
GCAGCCGGATCAGCGCGCACGCGTGGTACCTGTACATTAGCCGGCACGACGCTCGAGGATTTCGAAACAA
TAGCTATGCGAGTTCTGCGCATCAGCATCGTGGAATTCGCTGAATACCGATTCCCAGTCATCCGGCTCGT
AATCCGGAAAATGGGTGTCGCCTTCCACTTCTGCATCGATATGCGTCAGATACAGTTTTTGCGCTTTTGG
CAAGAACTGTTCATAAACGCGTCCGCCGCCAATCACCATGATTTCTGGTACGTCACCACACGCCGCGATG
GCTTCGTCGACCGATTTAACCCAGGTAACCCGATCATCGGTCCCGGGTTGACTGCTGAGGATAATATTTT
TGCGGCCGGGCAAAGGCCTACCGATTGATTCCCAGGTATGGCGCCCCATAATCACGGGTTTATTTAAGGT
GTTGCGTTTAAACCAGGCGAGATCGGCAGGCAGGTTCCATGGCATGGCGTTTTCCATGCCGATAACGCGA
TCTACCGCTAGCGCCGCAATCAGACTGATGGATCCCTGGAAGTACAGGTTTTCACCACCACCACCACCAG
ATCCTTTACCGTCGATTAAACGTGGATCTACCTGATCTTCAGACATATGTATATCTCCTTCTTAAAGTTA
AACAAAATTATTGAGCTCTCCGGAGCCGGAGGGAAACCGTTGTGGTCTCCCTATAGTGAGTCGTATTAAT
TTCGCGGGATCGATGCATGGTGCCAACACCTACATCTGTATTAACGAAGCGCTGGCATTGACCCTGAGTG
ATTTTTCTCTGGTCCCGCCGCATCCATACCGCCAGTTGTTTACCCTCACAACGTTCCAGTAACCGGGCAT
GTTCATCATC
